>Addgene plasmid #245084 | pAAVss-CBA-H2B-mCherry-WPRE-bGH | addgene full sequence | sequence record 489096 | Addgene NGS Result
GAATACACGGAATTAATTCTAGCTGCGCGCTCGCTCGCTCACTGAGGCCGCCCGGGCAAAGCCCGGGCGT
CGGGCGACCTTTGGTCGCCCGGCCTCAGTGAGCGAGCGAGCGCGCAGAGAGGGAGTGGCCAACTCCATCA
CTAGGGGTTCCTTGTAGTTAATGATTAACCCGCCATGCTACTTATCTACGTAGCCATGCTCTAGGTACCA
TTGACGTCAATAATGACGTATGTTCCCATAGTAACGCCAATAGGGACTTTCCATTGACGTCAATGGGTGG
AGTATTTACGGTAAACTGCCCACTTGGCAGTACATCAAGTGTATCATATGCCAAGTACGCCCCCTATTGA
CGTCAATGACGGTAAATGGCCCGCCTGGCATTATGCCCAGTACATGACCTTATGGGACTTTCCTACTTGG
CAGTACATCTACGTATTAGTCATCGCTATTACCATGGTCGAGGTGAGCCCCACGTTCTGCTTCACTCTCC
CCATCTCCCCCCCCTCCCCACCCCCAATTTTGTATTTATTTATTTTTTAATTATTTTGTGCAGCGATGGG
GGCGGGGGGGGGGGGGGGGCGCGCGCCRGGGGGGGGGGGGGGGGGGGGGGGGGGGGGGGGGGGGGGGSGG
RGRGGKGSGGCGGCAGCCAATCAGAGCGGCGCGCTCCGAAAGTTTCCTTTTATGGCGAGGCGGCGGCGGC
GGCGGCCCTATAAAAAGCGAAGCGCGCGGCGGGCGGGRGTCGCTGCGCGCTGCCTTCGCCCCGTGCCCCG
CTCCGCCGCCGCCTCGCGCCGCCCGCCCCGGCTCTGACTGACCGCGTTACTCCCACAGGTGAGCGGGCGG
GACGGCCCTTCTCCTCCGGGCTGTAATTAGCGCTTGGTTTAATGACGGCTTGTTTCTTTTCTGTGGCTGC
GTGAAAGCCTTGAGGGGCTCCGGGAGGGCCCTTTGTGCGGGGGGAGCGGCTCGGGGCTGTCCGCGGGGGG
ACGGCTGCCTTCGGGGGGGACGGGGCAGGGCGGGGTTCGGCTTCTGGCGTGTGACCGGCGGCTCTAGAGC
CTCTGCTAACCATGTTCATGCCTTCTTCTTTTTCCTACAGCTCCTGGGCAACGTGCTGGTTATTGTGCTG
TCTCATCATTTTGGCAAAGAATTGGATCTTCCCTAGAACTAGTGGATCCCCCGGGCTGCAGGAATTATCA
CAAGTTTGTACAAAAAAGCAGGCTCCACCATGGGAACCAATTCAGTCGCGTTTAGTGAACCGTCAGAGGT
ACCGCCACCATGCCAGAGCCAGCGAAGTCTGCTCCCGCCCCGAAAAAGGGCTCCAAGAAGGCGGTGACTA
AGGCGCAGAAGAAAGGCGGCAAGAAGCGCAAGCGCAGCCGCAAGGAGAGCTATTCCATCTATGTGTACAA
GGTTCTGAAGCAGGTCCACCCTGACACCGGCATTTCGTCCAAGGCCATGGGCATCATGAATTCGTTTGTG
AACGACATTTTCGAGCGCATCGCAGGTGAGGCTTCCCGCCTGGCGCATTACAACAAGCGCTCGACCATCA
CCTCCAGGGAGATCCAGACGGCCGTGCGCCTGCTGCTGCCTGGGGAGTTGGCCAAGCACGCCGTGTCCGA
GGGTACTAAGGCCATCACCAAGTACACCAGCGCTAAGGATCCCGCCACCATGGTGAGCAAGGGCGAGGAG
GATAACATGGCCATCATCAAGGAGTTCATGCGCTTCAAGGTGCACATGGAGGGCTCCGTGAACGGCCACG
AGTTCGAGATCGAGGGCGAGGGCGAGGGCCGCCCCTACGAGGGCACCCAGACCGCCAAGCTGAAGGTGAC
CAAGGGTGGCCCCCTGCCCTTCGCCTGGGACATCCTGTCCCCTCAGTTCATGTACGGCTCCAAGGCCTAC
GTGAAGCACCCCGCCGACATCCCCGACTACTTGAAGCTGTCCTTCCCCGAGGGCTTCAAGTGGGAGCGCG
TGATGAACTTCGAGGACGGCGGCGTGGTGACCGTGACCCAGGACTCCTCCCTGCAGGACGGCGAGTTCAT
CTACAAGGTGAAGCTGCGCGGCACCAACTTCCCCTCCGACGGCCCCGTAATGCAGAAGAAGACCATGGGC
TGGGAGGCCTCCTCCGAGCGGATGTACCCCGAGGACGGCGCCCTGAAGGGCGAGATCAAGCAGAGGCTGA
AGCTGAAGGACGGCGGCCACTACGACGCTGAGGTCAAGACCACCTACAAGGCCAAGAAGCCCGTGCAGCT
GCCCGGCGCCTACAACGTCAACATCAAGTTGGACATCACCTCCCACAACGAGGACTACACCATCGTGGAA
CAGTACGAACGCGCCGAGGGCCGCCACTCCACCGGCGGCATGGACGAGCTGTACAAGTAAAGCGGCCGCG
TCGAGAGATGGGGGAGGCTAACTGAGCTAGCTTAGTCATGCACCGGGCTGCAGGAATTCGCGGCCGCACT
CGAGATATCTAGACCCAGCTTTCTTGTACAAAGTGGTGATAATTCGATATCAAGCTTATCGATACCGTCG
AGATATCTAGACCCAGCTTTCTTGTACAAAGTGGTGATAATTCGATATCAAGCTTATCGATAATCAACCT
CTGGATTACAAAATTTGTGAAAGATTGACTGGTATTCTTAACTATGTTGCTCCTTTTACGCTATGTGGAT
ACGCTGCTTTAATGCCTTTGTATCATGCTATTGCTTCCCGTATGGCTTTCATTTTCTCCTCCTTGTATAA
ATCCTGGTTGCTGTCTCTTTATGAGGAGTTGTGGCCCGTTGTCAGGCAACGTGGCGTGGTGTGCACTGTG
TTTGCTGACGCAACCCCCACTGGTTGGGGCATTGCCACCACCTGTCAGCTCCTTTCCGGGACTTTCGCTT
TCCCCCTCCCTATTGCCACGGCGGAACTCATCGCCGCCTGCCTTGCCCGCTGCTGGACAGGGGCTCGGCT
GTTGGGCACTGACAATTCCGTGGTGTTGTCGGGGAAATCATCGTCCTTTCCTTGGCTGCTCGCCTGTGTT
GCCACCTGGATTCTGCGCGGGACGTCCTTCTGCTACGTCCCTTCGGCCCTCAATCCAGCGGACCTTCCTT
CCCGCGGCCTGCTGCCGGCTCTGCGGCCTCTTCCGCGTCTTCGCCTTCGCCCTCAGACGAGTCGGATCTC
CCTTTGGGCCGCCTCCCCGCATCGATACCGTCGACTCGCTGATCAGCCTCGACTGTGCCTTCTAGTTGCC
AGCCATCTGTTGTTTGCCCCTCCCCCGTGCCTTCCTTGACCCTGGAAGGTGCCACTCCCACTGTCCTTTC
CTAATAAAATGAGGAAATTGCATCGCATTGTCTGAGTAGGTGTCATTCTATTCTGGGGGGTGGGGTGGGG
CAGGACAGCAAGGGGGAGGATTGGGAAGACAATAGCAGGCATGCTGGGGATGCGGTGGGCTCTATGGCTT
CTGAGGCGGAAAGAACCAGCTGGGGCTCGACTAGAGCATGGCTACGTAGATAAGTAGCATGGCGGGTTAA
TCATTAACTACAAGGAACCCCTAGTGATGGAGTTGGCCACTCCCTCTCTGCGCGCTCGCTCGCTCACTGA
GGCCGGGCGACCAAAGGTCGCCCGACGCCCGGGCGGCCTCAGTGAGCGAGCGAGCGCGCAGAGCTTTTTG
CAAAAGCCTAGGCCTCCAAAAAAGCCTCCTCACTACTTCTGGAATAGCTCAGAGGCCGAGGCGGCCTCGG
CCTCTGCATAAATAAAAAAAATTAGTCAGCCATGGGGCGGAGAATGGGCGGAACTGGGCGGAGTTAGGGG
CGGGATGGGCGGAGTTAGGGGCGGGACTATGGTTGCTGACTAATTGAGATGCATGCTTTGCATACTTCTG
CCTGCTGGGGAGCCTGGGGACTTTCCACACCTGGTTGCTGACTAATTGAGATGCATGCTTTGCATACTTC
TGCCTGCTGGGGAGCCTGGGGACTTTCCACACCCTAACTGACACACATTCCACAGCTGCATTAATGAATC
GGCCAACGCGCGGGGAGAGGCGGTTTGCGTATTGGGCGCTCTTCCGCTTCCTCGCTCACTGACTCGCTGC
GCTCGGTCGTTCGGCTGCGGCGAGCGGTATCAGCTCACTCAAAGGCGGTAATACGGTTATCCACAGAATC
AGGGGATAACGCAGGAAAGAACATGTGAGCAAAAGGCCAGCAAAAGGCCAGGAACCGTAAAAAGGCCGCG
TTGCTGGCGTTTTTCCATAGGCTCCGCCCCCCTGACAAGCATCACAAAAATCGACGCTCAAGTCAGAGGT
GGCGAAACCCGACAGGACTATAAAGATACCAGGCGTTTCCCCCTGGAAGCTCCCTCGTGCGCTCTCCTGT
TCCGACCCTGCCGCTTACCGGATACCTGTCCGCCTTTCTCCCTTCGGGAAGCGTGGCGCTTTCTCATAGC
TCACGCTGTAGGTATCTCAGTTCGGTGTAGGTCGTTCGCTCCAAGCTGGGCTGTGTGCACGAACCCCCCG
TTCAGCCCGACCGCTGCGCCTTATCCGGTAACTATCGTCTTGAGTCCAACCCGGTAAGACACGACTTATC
GCCACTGGCAGCAGCCACTGGTAACAGGATTAGCAGAGCGAGGTATGTAGGCGGTGCTACAGAGTTCTTG
AAGTGGTGGCCTAACTACGGCTACACTAGAAGAACAGTATTTGGTATCTGCGCTCTGCTGAAGCCAGTTA
CCTTCGGAAAAAGAGTTGGTAGCTCTTGATCCGGCAAACAAACCACCGCTGGTAGCGGTGGTTTTTTTGT
TTGCAAGCAGCAGATTACGCGCAGAAAAAAAGGATCTCAAGAAGATCCTTTGATCTTTTCTACGGGGTCT
GACGCTCAGTGGAACGAAAACTCACGTTAAGGGATTTTGGTCATGAGATTATCAAAAAGGATCTTCACCT
AGATCCTTTTAAATTAAAAATGAAGTTTTAAATCAATCTAAAGTATATATGAGTAAACTTGGTCTGACAG
TTACCAATGCTTAATCAGTGAGGCACCTATCTCAGCGATCTGTCTATTTCGTTCATCCATAGTTGCCTGA
CTCCCCGTCGTGTAGATAACTACGATACGGGAGGGCTTACCATCTGGCCCCAGTGCTGCAATGATACCGC
GAGACCCACGCTCACCGGCTCCAGATTTATCAGCAATAAACCAGCCAGCCGGAAGGGCCGAGCGCAGAAG
TGGTCCTGCAACTTTATCCGCCTCCATCCAGTCTATTAATTGTTGCCGGGAAGCTAGAGTAAGTAGTTCG
CCAGTTAATAGTTTGCGCAACGTTGTTGCCATTGCTACAGGCATCGTGGTGTCACGCTCGTCGTTTGGTA
TGGCTTCATTCAGCTCCGGTTCCCAACGATCAAGGCGAGTTACATGATCCCCCATGTTGTGCAAAAAAGC
GGTTAGCTCCTTCGGTCCTCCGATCGTTGTCAGAAGTAAGTTGGCCGCAGTGTTATCACTCATGGTTATG
GCAGCACTGCATAATTCTCTTACTGTCATGCCATCCGTAAGATGCTTTTCTGTGACTGGTGAGTACTCAA
CCAAGTCATTCTGAGAATAGTGTATGCGGCGACCGAGTTGCTCTTGCCCGGCGTCAATACGGGATAATAC
CGCGCCACATAGCAGAACTTTAAAAGTGCTCATCATTGGAAAACGTTCTTCGGGGCGAAAACTCTCAAGG
ATCTTACCGCTGTTGAGATCCAGTTCGATGTAACCCACTCGTGCACCCAACTGATCTTCAGCATCTTTTA
CTTTCACCAGCGTTTCTGGGTGAGCAAAAACAGGAAGGCAAAATGCCGCAAAAAAGGGAATAAGGGCGAC
ACGGAAATGTTGAATACTCATACTCTTCCTTTTTCAATATTATTGAAGCATTTATCAGGGTTATTGTCTC
ATGAGCGGATACATATTTGAATGTATTTAGAAAAATAAACAAATAGGGGTTCCGCGCACATTTCCCCGAA
AAGTGCCACCTGACGTCTAAGAAACCATTATTATCATGACATTAACCTATAAAAATAGGCGTATCACGAG
GCCCTTTCGTCTCGCGCGTTTCGGTGATGACGGTGAAAACCTCTGACACATGCAGCTCCCGGAGACGGTC
ACAGCTTGTCTGTAAGCGGATGCCGGGAGCAGACAAGCCCGTCAGGGCGCGTCAGCGGGTGTTGGCGGGT
GTCGGGGCTGGCTTAACTATGCGGCATCAGAGCAGATTGTACTGAGAGTGCACCATTCGACGCTCTCCCT
TATGCGACTCCTGCATTAGGAAGCAGCCCAGTAGTAGGTTGAGGCCGTTGAGCACCGCCGCCGCAAGGAA
TGGTGCATGCAAGGAGATGGCGCCCAACAGTCCCCCGGCCACGGGGCCTGCCACCATACCCACGCCGAAA
CAAGCGCTCATGAGCCCGAAGTGGCGAGCCCGATCTTCCCCATCGGTGATGTCGGCGATATAGGCGCCAG
CAACCGCACCTGTGGCGCCGGTGATGCCGGCCACGATGCGTCCGGCGTAGAGGATCTGGCTAGCGATGAC
CCTGCTGATTGGTTCGCTGACCATTTCCGGGTGCGGGACGGCGTTACCAGAAACTCAGAAGGTTCGTCCA
ACCAAACCGACTCTGACGGCAGTTTACGAGAGAGATGATAGGGTCTGCTTCAGTAAGCCAGATGCTACAC
AATTAGGCTTGTACATATTGTCGTTAGAACGCGGCTACAATTAATACATAACCTTATGTATCATACACAT
ACGATTTAGGTGACACTATA
Features (pLannotate 1.2.2; 28 found; start..end, strand, type, name):
     21..152     -  repeat_region  AAV2 ITR (fragment): inverted terminal repeat of adeno-associated virus serotype 2 inverted
    208..456     +  enhancer       CMV enhancer (fragment): human cytomegalovirus immediate early enhancer
    736..871     +  intron         hybrid intron (fragment): hybrid between chicken β-actin (CBA) and minute virus of mice (MMV) introns (Gray et al., 2011)
    960..1090    +  intron         chimeric intron (fragment): chimera between introns from chicken β-actin and rabbit β-globin
   1153..1186    +  misc_feature   MCS (fragment): pBluescript multiple cloning site
   1190..1214    +  protein_bind   attB1: mutant version of attB; recombination site for the Gateway® BP reaction BP Clonase™
   1239..1257    +  promoter       tight TRE promoter (fragment): Tet-responsive promoter PTight, consisting of seven tet operator sequences followed by the minimal CMV promoter
   1270..1647    +  CDS            H2B: human histone H2B; HIST1H2BJ
   1660..2367    +  CDS            mCherry: mCherry is a basic (constitutively fluorescent) red fluorescent protein published in 2004, derived from Discosoma sp.. It is reported to be a very rapidly-maturing monomer with low acid sensitivity.
   2423..2440    +  misc_feature   MCS (fragment): pBluescript multiple cloning site
   2463..2487    -  protein_bind   attB2: mutant version of attB; recombination site for the Gateway® BP reaction BP Clonase™
   2491..2521    +  misc_feature   MCS (fragment): pBluescript multiple cloning site
   2531..2555    -  protein_bind   attB2: mutant version of attB; recombination site for the Gateway® BP reaction BP Clonase™
   2559..2582    +  misc_feature   MCS (fragment): pBluescript multiple cloning site
   2582..3170    +  misc_feature   WPRE: woodchuck hepatitis virus posttranscriptional regulatory element
   3203..3427    +  polyA_signal   bGH poly(A) signal: bovine growth hormone polyadenylation signal
   3431..3452    +  promoter       SV40 promoter (fragment): SV40 enhancer and early promoter
   3513..3604    +  repeat_region  AAV2 ITR (fragment): inverted terminal repeat of adeno-associated virus serotype 2 inverted
   3604..3633    -  repeat_region  AAV2 ITR (fragment): inverted terminal repeat of adeno-associated virus serotype 2 inverted
   3637..3966    -  promoter       SV40 promoter: SV40 enhancer and early promoter
   3973..4029    -  CDS            lacI (fragment): lac repressor; lacI; The lac repressor binds to the lac operator to inhibit transcription in E. coli. This inhibition can be relieved by adding lactose or isopropyl-β-D-thiogalactopyranoside (IPTG).
   4212..4800    -  rep_origin     ori: high-copy-number ColE1/pMB1/pBR322/pUC origin of replication
   4971..5831    -  CDS            AmpR: β-lactamase; bla; confers resistance to ampicillin, carbenicillin, and related antibiotics
   5832..5936    -  promoter       AmpR promoter: bla
   6031..6066    +  CDS            rop (fragment): Rop protein, which maintains plasmids at low copy number; rop
   6168..6216    +  misc_feature   bom (fragment): basis of mobility region from pBR322
   6217..6496    -  CDS            TcR (fragment): tetracycline efflux protein; tet; confers resistance to tetracycline
   6724..2       +  promoter       SP6 promoter (across the origin): promoter for bacteriophage SP6 RNA polymerase
