[The description below was written by a language model from this plasmid's Addgene catalogue record and pLannotate feature annotations shown in this document.]
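Description:
pAAVss-CBA-H2B-mCherry-WPRE-bGH is an adeno-associated virus transfer plasmid for mammalian expression of a nuclear red fluorescent reporter. It is built on an "AAVss" backbone, a name that presumably denotes a single-stranded AAV genome format, although the record does not spell this out. The 6.7 kb plasmid is maintained in E. coli through a high-copy ColE1/pUC-type origin and an ampicillin resistance gene (β-lactamase with its own promoter). The backbone also carries remnants of older cloning vectors, including fragments of rop, bom, the tetracycline resistance gene and lacI, an SV40 promoter outside the ITRs and an SP6 promoter. None of these appears to be part of the payload.

The expression cassette lies between AAV2 inverted terminal repeats, annotated here as fragments, which are the cis elements needed for replication and packaging of the intervening DNA into AAV particles when rep, cap and helper functions are supplied in trans. Expression is driven by the CBA promoter, detected as a CMV enhancer fragment followed by chicken β-actin-derived intron sequences. Downstream, human histone H2B is followed closely by mCherry, consistent with the fusion named in the title; H2B tethers the fluorophore to chromatin, giving a compact nuclear signal that makes transduced cells easy to identify and count. Gateway attB1 and attB2 sites flank the coding region, suggesting it was introduced by recombinational cloning. A WPRE enhances post-transcriptional expression, and the bovine growth hormone polyadenylation signal terminates the transcript. The stated purpose is a fluorescent reporter, and the plasmid was deposited in connection with a gene-editing study on spinocerebellar ataxia type 3.
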