Addgene plasmid #245084: pAAVss-CBA-H2B-mCherry-WPRE-bGH
Purpose: Fluorescent reporter gene
Depositing lab: Nicole Déglon. Depositing organization: Centre Hospitalier Universitaire Vaudois (CHUV). Publication: Gene editing for Spinocerebellar ataxia type 3 taking advantage of the human ATXN3L paralog as replacement gene. Rybarikova M, Rey M, Hasanovic E, Sipion M, Rambousek L, Deglon N. Gene Ther. 2025 Jul 28. doi: 10.1038/s41434-025-00557-2. PubMed 40721863.
Backbone
  Vector backbone: AAVss
  Backbone size w/o insert (bp): 3526
  Vector type: Mammalian Expression, AAV
Growth in bacteria
  Bacterial resistance: Ampicillin, 100 μg/mL
  Growth temperature: 37°C
  Growth strain: NEB Stable
  Copy number: High Copy
Gene/Insert
  Gene/Insert name: H2B-mCherry
  Species: Synthetic
  Insert size (bp): 3220
  Promoter: CBA
  Cloning method: Unknown
Terms and licenses: Academic/Nonprofit Terms; Industry Terms: Not Available to Industry
How to cite: pAAVss-CBA-H2B-mCherry-WPRE-bGH was a gift from Nicole Déglon (Addgene plasmid # 245084 ; http://n2t.net/addgene:245084 ; RRID:Addgene_245084)
